Addgene plasmid #198344: Dyn1 R271E E720R
Purpose: Mammalian expression plasmid of GFP-chimera proteins.
Depositing lab: Justin Taraska. Depositing organization: National Heart, Lung, and Blood Institute (NHLBI). Publication: Cryo-EM structures of membrane-bound dynamin in a post-hydrolysis state primed for membrane fission. Jimah JR, Kundu N, Stanton AE, Sochacki KA, Canagarajah B, Chan L, Strub MP, Wang H, Taraska JW, Hinshaw JE. Dev Cell. 2024 Apr 23:S1534-5807(24)00233-8. doi: 10.1016/j.devcel.2024.04.008. PubMed 38663399.
Backbone
  Vector backbone: pEGFP-N1
  Backbone manufacturer: Clontech
  Vector type: Mammalian Expression
Growth in bacteria
  Bacterial resistance: Kanamycin, 50 μg/mL
  Growth temperature: 37°C
  Growth strain: DH5alpha
  Copy number: High Copy
Gene/Insert
  Gene/Insert name: Dynamin1
  Species: H. sapiens (human)
  Mutation: R271E D291R
  Entrez Gene: DNM1 (a.k.a. DEE31, DNM, EIEE31)
  Promoter: CMV
  Tag / fusion protein: EGFP (C terminal on insert)
  Cloning method: Unknown
  Sequencing primers: 5′ CNV-F; 3′ SV40-pArev
Terms and licenses: Academic/Nonprofit Terms; Industry Terms: Not Available to Industry
How to cite: Dyn1 R271E E720R was a gift from Justin Taraska (Addgene plasmid # 198344 ; http://n2t.net/addgene:198344 ; RRID:Addgene_198344)
