[The description below was written by a language model from this plasmid's Addgene catalogue record and pLannotate feature annotations shown in this document.]
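Description:
Dyn1 R271E E720R is a mammalian expression plasmid built on the Clontech pEGFP-N1 backbone that encodes human dynamin 1 (DNM1) fused at its C terminus to EGFP. The DNM1 coding sequence sits in the multiple cloning site immediately downstream of the human cytomegalovirus immediate-early enhancer and promoter. It is joined through residual polylinker sequence to the mammalian codon-optimised EGFP open reading frame, and the transcript is terminated by the SV40 polyadenylation signal. Transfected cells therefore produce a fluorescent dynamin 1 chimera from a strong constitutive promoter.

The record is inconsistent about the second substitution. The plasmid name gives the mutations as R271E and E720R, whereas the catalogue mutation field lists R271E and D291R. The feature table does not resolve individual residues, so users should confirm which charge-reversal pair is present against the sequence.

The plasmid is propagated in E. coli through a high-copy ColE1/pUC-type origin and selected with kanamycin. The Tn5 NeoR/KanR aminoglycoside phosphotransferase gene is driven by a bacterial promoter (annotated as the bla/AmpR promoter) placed in tandem with the SV40 enhancer/early promoter, and is followed by the HSV TK polyadenylation signal. This arrangement confers kanamycin resistance in bacteria and should also permit G418 selection in mammalian cells. An f1 origin is present for single-stranded DNA production. The short annotated fragments of ble, bGH poly(A) and SV40 large T antigen appear to be backbone remnants rather than functional elements.

The stated purpose is mammalian expression of GFP-chimera proteins. The associated work concerns structures of membrane-bound dynamin in membrane fission, which is consistent with imaging the localisation and behaviour of this double mutant in cells.
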