Features (pLannotate 1.2.2; 16 found; start..end, strand, type, name):
    120..167     +  polyA_signal   HSV TK poly(A) signal: herpes simplex virus thymidine kinase polyadenylation signal (Cole and Stacy, 1985)
    258..274     -  polyA_signal   bGH poly(A) signal (fragment): bovine growth hormone polyadenylation signal
    496..1084    +  rep_origin     ori: high-copy-number ColE1/pMB1/pBR322/pUC origin of replication
   1259..1562    +  enhancer       CMV enhancer: human cytomegalovirus immediate early enhancer
   1563..1766    +  promoter       CMV promoter: human cytomegalovirus (CMV) immediate early promoter
   1789..1811    +  misc_feature   MCS (fragment): multiple cloning site
   1817..4405    +  CDS            DNM1: DYN1_HUMAN - Also known as DNM. Experimental evidence at protein level: Swiss-Prot protein existence level 1. Microtubule-associated force-producing protein involved in producing microtubule bundles and able to bind and hydrolyze GTP. Most probably involved in vesicular trafficking processes. Involved in receptor-mediated endocytosis. From Homo sapiens (Human).
   4405..4449    +  misc_feature   MCS (fragment): multiple cloning site
   4463..5182    +  CDS            EGFP: the original enhanced GFP (Yang et al., 1996) mammalian codon-optimized
   5199..5282    +  CDS            large T antigen (fragment): large T antigen from SV40 (simian virus 40)
   5305..5426    +  polyA_signal   SV40 poly(A) signal: SV40 polyadenylation signal
   5460..5888    -  rep_origin     f1 ori (sequence partly withheld): f1 bacteriophage origin of replication; arrow indicates direction of (+) strand synthesis
   5915..6019    +  promoter       AmpR promoter: bla
   6021..6378    +  promoter       SV40 promoter: SV40 enhancer and early promoter
   6413..7207    +  CDS            NeoR/KanR: aminoglycoside phosphotransferase from Tn5; aph(3')-II (or nptII); confers resistance to neomycin, kanamycin, and G418 (Geneticin®)
   7228..61      +  CDS            ble (fragment) (across the origin): BLE_KLEPN - Experimental evidence at protein level: Swiss-Prot protein existence level 1. Binding protein with a strong affinity to the bleomycin family of antibiotics. Binds to CL990; an antimitotic-antibiotic compound. From Klebsiella pneumoniae.
>Addgene plasmid #198344 | Dyn1 R271E E720R | addgene full sequence | sequence record 389676 | Addgene NGS Result
GGACGCCGGCTGGATGATCCTCCAGCGCGGGGATCTCATGCTGGAGTTCTTCGCCCACCCTAGGGGGAGG
CTAACTGAAACACGGAAGGAGACAATACCGGAAGGAACCCGCGCTATGACGGCAATAAAAAGACAGAATA
AAACGCACGGTGTTGGGTCGTTTGTTCATAAACGCGGGGTTCGGTCCCAGGGCTGGCACTCTGTCGATAC
CCCACCGAGACCCCATTGGGGCCAATACGCCCGCGTTTCTTCCTTTTCCCCACCCCACCCCCCAAGTTCG
GGTGAAGGCCCAGGGCTCGCAGCCAACGTCGGGGCGGCAGGCCCTGCCATAGCCTCAGGTTACTCATATA
TACTTTAGATTGATTTAAAACTTCATTTTTAATTTAAAAGGATCTAGGTGAAGATCCTTTTTGATAATCT
CATGACCAAAATCCCTTAACGTGAGTTTTCGTTCCACTGAGCGTCAGACCCCGTAGAAAAGATCAAAGGA
TCTTCTTGAGATCCTTTTTTTCTGCGCGTAATCTGCTGCTTGCAAACAAAAAAACCACCGCTACCAGCGG
TGGTTTGTTTGCCGGATCAAGAGCTACCAACTCTTTTTCCGAAGGTAACTGGCTTCAGCAGAGCGCAGAT
ACCAAATACTGTTCTTCTAGTGTAGCCGTAGTTAGGCCACCACTTCAAGAACTCTGTAGCACCGCCTACA
TACCTCGCTCTGCTAATCCTGTTACCAGTGGCTGCTGCCAGTGGCGATAAGTCGTGTCTTACCGGGTTGG
ACTCAAGACGATAGTTACCGGATAAGGCGCAGCGGTCGGGCTGAACGGGGGGTTCGTGCACACAGCCCAG
CTTGGAGCGAACGACCTACACCGAACTGAGATACCTACAGCGTGAGCTATGAGAAAGCGCCACGCTTCCC
GAAGGGAGAAAGGCGGACAGGTATCCGGTAAGCGGCAGGGTCGGAACAGGAGAGCGCACGAGGGAGCTTC
CAGGGGGAAACGCCTGGTATCTTTATAGTCCTGTCGGGTTTCGCCACCTCTGACTTGAGCGTCGATTTTT
GTGATGCTCGTCAGGGGGGCGGAGCCTATGGAAAAACGCCAGCAACGCGGCCTTTTTACGGTTCCTGGCC
TTTTGCTGGCCTTTTGCTCACATGTTCTTTCCTGCGTTATCCCCTGATTCTGTGGATAACCGTATTACCG
CCATGCATTAGTTATTAATAGTAATCAATTACGGGGTCATTAGTTCATAGCCCATATATGGAGTTCCGCG
TTACATAACTTACGGTAAATGGCCCGCCTGGCTGACCGCCCAACGACCCCCGCCCATTGACGTCAATAAT
GACGTATGTTCCCATAGTAACGCCAATAGGGACTTTCCATTGACGTCAATGGGTGGAGTATTTACGGTAA
ACTGCCCACTTGGCAGTACATCAAGTGTATCATATGCCAAGTACGCCCCCTATTGACGTCAATGACGGTA
AATGGCCCGCCTGGCATTATGCCCAGTACATGACCTTATGGGACTTTCCTACTTGGCAGTACATCTACGT
ATTAGTCATCGCTATTACCATGGTGATGCGGTTTTGGCAGTACATCAATGGGCGTGGATAGCGGTTTGAC
TCACGGGGATTTCCAAGTCTCCACCCCATTGACGTCAATGGGAGTTTGTTTTGGCACCAAAATCAACGGG
ACTTTCCAAAATGTCGTAACAACTCCGCCCCATTGACGCAAATGGGCGGTAGGCGTGTACGGTGGGAGGT
CTATATAAGCAGAGCTGGTTTAGTGAACCGTCAGATCCGCTAGCGCTACCGGACTCAGATCCTGCCATGG
GCAACCGCGGCATGGAAGATCTCATCCCGCTGGTCAACCGGCTGCAAGACGCCTTCTCTGCCATCGGCCA
GAACGCGGACCTCGACCTGCCGCAGATCGCTGTGGTGGGCGGCCAGAGCGCCGGCAAGAGCTCGGTGCTC
GAGAATTTCGTAGGCAGGGACTTCTTGCCTCGAGGATCTGGCATTGTTACCCGACGTCCCCTGGTCTTGC
AGCTGGTCAATGCAACCACAGAATATGCCGAGTTCCTGCACTGCAAGGGAAAGAAATTCACCGACTTCGA
GGAGGTGCGCCTTGAGATCGAGGCCGAGACCGACAGGGTCACCGGCACCAACAAGGGCATCTCGCCGGTG
CCTATCAACCTCCGCGTCTACTCGCCGCACGTGCTGAACCTGACCCTGGTGGACCTGCCCGGAATGACCA
AGGTCCCGGTGGGGGACCAACCTCCCGACATCGAGTTCCAGATCCGAGACATGCTTATGCAGTTTGTCAC
CAAGGAGAACTGCCTCATCCTGGCCGTGTCCCCCGCCAACTCTGACCTGGCCAATTCTGACGCCCTCAAG
GTCGCCAAGGAGGTGGACCCCCAGGGCCAGCGCACCATCGGGGTCATCACCAAGCTGGACCTGATGGACG
AGGGCACAGATGCCCGTGATGTGCTGGAGAACAAGCTGCTCCCCCTGCGCAGAGGCTACATTGGAGTGGT
GAACCGGAGCCAGAAGGACATTGATGGCAAGAAGGACATTACCGCCGCCTTGGCTGCTGAACGAAAGTTC
TTCCTCTCCCATCCATCTTATCGCCACTTGGCTGACGAGATGGGCACGCCCTACCTGCAGAAGGTCCTCA
ATCAGCAACTGACGAACCACATCCGGGACACACTGCCGGGGCTGCGGAACAAGCTGCAGAGCCAGCTACT
GTCCATTGAGAAGGAGGTGGAGGAATACAAGAACTTCCGCCCTGATGACCCAGCTCGCAAGACCAAGGCC
CTGCTGCAGATGGTCCAGCAGTTTGCCGTAGACTTTGAGAAGCGCATTGAGGGCTCAGGAGATCAGATCG
ACACCTACGAACTGTCAGGGGGAGCCCGCATTAACCGAATCTTCCACGAGCGCTTCCCTTTCGAGCTGGT
CAAGATGGAGTTTGATGAGAAGGAACTCCGAAGGGAGATCAGCTATGCTATCAAGAATATCCATGGCATT
AGAACGGGGCTGTTTACCCCAGACATGGCCTTTGAGACCATTGTGAAAAAGCAGGTGAAGAAGATCCGAG
AACCGTGTCTCAAGTGTGTGGACATGGTTATCTCGGAGCTAATCAGCACCGTTAGACAGTGCACCAAGAA
GCTCCAGCAGTACCCGCGGCTACGGGAGGAGATGGAGCGCATCGTGACCACCCACATCCGGGAGCGCGAG
GGCCGCACTAAGGAGCAGGTCATGCTTCTCATCGATATCGAGCTGGCTTACATGAACACCAACCATGAGG
ACTTCATAGGCTTTGCCAATGCTCAGCAGAGGAGCAACCAGATGAACAAGAAGAAGACTTCAGGGAACCA
GGATGAGATTCTGGTCATCCGCAAGGGCTGGCTGACTATCAATAATATTGGCATCATGAAAGGGGGCTCC
AAGGAGTACTGGTTTGTGCTGACTGCTGAGAATCTGTCCTGGTACAAGGATGATGAGGAGAAAGAGAAGA
AATACATGCTGTCTGTGGACAACCTCAAGCTGCGGGACGTGGAGAAGGGCTTTATGTCGAGCAAGCATAT
CTTTGCCCTCTTTAACACGGAGCAGAGGAATGTCTACAAGGATTATCGGCAGCTGGAGCTAGCCTGTGAG
ACACAGGAGGAGGTGGACAGCTGGAAGGCCTCCTTCCTGAGGGCTGGCGTGTACCCTGAGCGTGTTGGGG
ACAAAGAGAAAGCCAGCGAGACCGAGGAGAATGGCTCCGACAGCTTCATGCATTCCATGGACCCACAGCT
GGAACGGCAAGTGGAGACCATCCGGAATCTTGTGGACTCATACATGGCCATTGTCAACAAGACCGTGAGG
GACCTCATGCCCAAGACCATCATGCACCTCATGATTAACAATACCAAGGAGTTCATCTTCTCGGAGCTGC
TGGCCAACCTGTACTCGTGTGGGGACCAGAACACGCTGATGGAGGAGTCGGCGAGGCAGGCACAGCGGCG
CGACGAGATGCTGCGCATGTACCACGCACTGAAGGAGGCGCTCAGCATCATCGGCAACATCAACACGACC
ACCGTCAGCACGCCCATGCCCCCGCCCGTGGACGACTCCTGGCTGCAGGTGCAGAGCGTACCGGCCGGAC
GCAGGTCGCCCACGTCCAGCCCCACGCCGCAGCGCCGAGCCCCCGCCGTGCCCCCAGCCCGGCCCGGGTC
GCGGGGCCCTGCTCCTGGGCCTCCGCCTGCTGGGTCCGCCCTGGGGGGGGCGCCCCCCGTGCCCTCCAGG
CCGGGGGCTTCCCCTGACCCTTTCGGCCCTCCCCCTCAGGTGCCCTCGCGCCCCAACCGCGCCCCGCCCG
GGGTCCCCAGCCGATCGGGTCAGGCAAGTCCATCCCGTCCTGAGAGCCCCAGGCCCCCCTTCGACAAGCT
TCGAATTCTGCAGTCGACGGTACCGCGGGCCCGGGATCCACCGGTCGCCACCATGGTGAGCAAGGGCGAG
GAGCTGTTCACCGGGGTGGTGCCCATCCTGGTCGAGCTGGACGGCGACGTAAACGGCCACAAGTTCAGCG
TGTCCGGCGAGGGCGAGGGCGATGCCACCTACGGCAAGCTGACCCTGAAGTTCATCTGCACCACCGGCAA
GCTGCCCGTGCCCTGGCCCACCCTCGTGACCACCCTGACCTACGGCGTGCAGTGCTTCAGCCGCTACCCC
GACCACATGAAGCAGCACGACTTCTTCAAGTCCGCCATGCCCGAAGGCTACGTCCAGGAGCGCACCATCT
TCTTCAAGGACGACGGCAACTACAAGACCCGCGCCGAGGTGAAGTTCGAGGGCGACACCCTGGTGAACCG
CATCGAGCTGAAGGGCATCGACTTCAAGGAGGACGGCAACATCCTGGGGCACAAGCTGGAGTACAACTAC
AACAGCCACAACGTCTATATCATGGCCGACAAGCAGAAGAACGGCATCAAGGTGAACTTCAAGATCCGCC
ACAACATCGAGGACGGCAGCGTGCAGCTCGCCGACCACTACCAGCAGAACACCCCCATCGGCGACGGCCC
CGTGCTGCTGCCCGACAACCACTACCTGAGCACCCAGTCCGCCCTGAGCAAAGACCCCAACGAGAAGCGC
GATCACATGGTCCTGCTGGAGTTCGTGACCGCCGCCGGGATCACTCTCGGCATGGACGAGCTGTACAAGT
AAAGCGGCCGCGACTCTAGATCATAATCAGCCATACCACATTTGTAGAGGTTTTACTTGCTTTAAAAAAC
CTCCCACACCTCCCCCTGAACCTGAAACATAAAATGAATGCAATTGTTGTTGTTAACTTGTTTATTGCAG
CTTATAATGGTTACAAATAAAGCAATAGCATCACAAATTTCACAAATAAAGCATTTTTTTCACTGCATTC
TAGTTGTGGTTTGTCCAAACTCATCAATGTATCTTAAGGCGTAAATTGTAAGCGTTAATATTTTGTTAAA
ATTCGCGTTAAATTTTTGTTAAATCAGCTCATTTTTTAACCAATAGGCCGAAATCGGCAAAATCCCTTAT
AAATCAAAAGAATAGACCGAGATAGGGT
[37 nt withheld, positions 5559-5595]
AAAGAACGTGGACTCCAACGTCAAAGG
[49 nt withheld, positions 5623-5671]
T
[91 nt withheld, positions 5673-5763]
G
[124 nt withheld, positions 5765-5888]
CAGGTGGCACTTTTCGGGGAAATGTGCGCGGAACCCCTATTTGTTTATTTTTCTAAATACATTCAAATAT
GTATCCGCTCATGAGACAATAACCCTGATAAATGCTTCAATAATATTGAAAAAGGAAGAGTCCTGAGGCG
GAAAGAACCAGCTGTGGAATGTGTGTCAGTTAGGGTGTGGAAAGTCCCCAGGCTCCCCAGCAGGCAGAAG
TATGCAAAGCATGCATCTCAATTAGTCAGCAACCAGGTGTGGAAAGTCCCCAGGCTCCCCAGCAGGCAGA
AGTATGCAAAGCATGCATCTCAATTAGTCAGCAACCATAGTCCCGCCCCTAACTCCGCCCATCCCGCCCC
TAACTCCGCCCAGTTCCGCCCATTCTCCGCCCCATGGCTGACTAATTTTTTTTATTTATGCAGAGGCCGA
GGCCGCCTCGGCCTCTGAGCTATTCCAGAAGTAGTGAGGAGGCTTTTTTGGAGGCCTAGGCTTTTGCAAA
GATCGATCAAGAGACAGGATGAGGATCGTTTCGCATGATTGAACAAGATGGATTGCACGCAGGTTCTCCG
GCCGCTTGGGTGGAGAGGCTATTCGGCTATGACTGGGCACAACAGACAATCGGCTGCTCTGATGCCGCCG
TGTTCCGGCTGTCAGCGCAGGGGCGCCCGGTTCTTTTTGTCAAGACCGACCTGTCCGGTGCCCTGAATGA
ACTGCAAGACGAGGCAGCGCGGCTATCGTGGCTGGCCACGACGGGCGTTCCTTGCGCAGCTGTGCTCGAC
GTTGTCACTGAAGCGGGAAGGGACTGGCTGCTATTGGGCGAAGTGCCGGGGCAGGATCTCCTGTCATCTC
ACCTTGCTCCTGCCGAGAAAGTATCCATCATGGCTGATGCAATGCGGCGGCTGCATACGCTTGATCCGGC
TACCTGCCCATTCGACCACCAAGCGAAACATCGCATCGAGCGAGCACGTACTCGGATGGAAGCCGGTCTT
GTCGATCAGGATGATCTGGACGAAGAGCATCAGGGGCTCGCGCCAGCCGAACTGTTCGCCAGGCTCAAGG
CGAGCATGCCCGACGGCGAGGATCTCGTCGTGACCCATGGCGATGCCTGCTTGCCGAATATCATGGTGGA
AAATGGCCGCTTTTCTGGATTCATCGACTGTGGCCGGCTGGGTGTGGCGGACCGCTATCAGGACATAGCG
TTGGCTACCCGTGATATTGCTGAAGAGCTTGGCGGCGAATGGGCTGACCGCTTCCTCGTGCTTTACGGTA
TCGCCGCTCCCGATTCGCAGCGCATCGCCTTCTATCGCCTTCTTGACGAGTTCTTCTGAGCGGGACTCTG
GGGTTCGAAATGACCGACCAAGCGACGCCCAACCTGCCATCACGAGATTTCGATTCCACCGCCGCCTTCT
ATGAAAGGTTGGGCTTCGGAATCGTTTTCCG
